Addgene plasmid #76749: HIPK2 gRNA (BRDN0001148687)
Purpose: 3rd generation lentiviral gRNA plasmid targeting human HIPK2
Depositing lab: John Doench & David Root. Depositing organization: Broad Institute. Publication: Optimized sgRNA design to maximize activity and minimize off-target effects of CRISPR-Cas9. Doench JG, Fusi N, Sullender M, Hegde M, Vaimberg EW, Donovan KF, Smith I, Tothova Z, Wilen C, Orchard R, Virgin HW, Listgarten J, Root DE. Nat Biotechnol. 2016 Jan 18. doi: 10.1038/nbt.3437. PubMed 26780180.
Backbone
  Vector backbone: lentiGuide-Puro
  Backbone manufacturer: Zhang Lab (Addgene plasmid # 52963)
  Vector type: Mammalian Expression, Lentiviral, CRISPR
  Selectable markers: Puromycin
Growth in bacteria
  Bacterial resistance: Ampicillin, 100 μg/mL
  Growth temperature: 37°C
  Growth strain: DH5alpha
  Copy number: High Copy
Gene/Insert
  Gene/Insert name: HIPK2 (alt names: HIPK2; NM_001113239.2)
  gRNA/shRNA sequence: TAAACCAAGGATGATCTCAG
  Species: H. sapiens (human)
  Entrez Gene: HIPK2 (a.k.a. PRO0593)
  Promoter: hU6
  Cloning method: Unknown
  Sequencing primers: 5′ U6-F; 3′ pS2-R
Terms and licenses: Academic/Nonprofit Terms; Industry Terms: Not Available to Industry
Depositor comments: The gRNA was designed to target the following Genbank reference sequence(s): NM_001113239.2,NM_022740.4. Note that this plasmid does NOT contain Cas9. It should be used in conjunction with lentiCas9-Blast (Addgene #52962) or otherwise with cell lines already expressing Cas9. Browse the full kinome gRNA library at http://www.addgene.org/pooled-library/broadgpp-human-kinome/ or visit http://www.broadinstitute.org/rnai/public/ for detailed protocols and information.
How to cite: HIPK2 gRNA (BRDN0001148687) was a gift from John Doench & David Root (Addgene plasmid # 76749 ; http://n2t.net/addgene:76749 ; RRID:Addgene_76749)
