[The description below was written by a language model from this plasmid's Addgene catalogue record and pLannotate feature annotations shown in this document.]
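Description:
HIPK2 gRNA (BRDN0001148687) is a third-generation lentiviral guide RNA plasmid built on the lentiGuide-Puro backbone and designed to target the human HIPK2 kinase gene for CRISPR/Cas9 editing. It is propagated in E. coli as a high-copy plasmid using a ColE1/pUC-type origin and the β-lactamase (AmpR) gene for ampicillin selection. An f1 origin, an SV40 origin and remnants of lac and T7/T3 cloning-vector sequence are also annotated in the backbone.

The viral transfer cassette begins with an RSV promoter fused to a truncated HIV-1 5' LTR, which makes genomic RNA production Tat-independent. This is followed by the Ψ packaging signal with a gag fragment, the Rev response element for Rev-dependent nuclear export, and a cPPT/CTS element. A self-inactivating ΔU3 3' LTR closes the cassette. Within this unit, a human U6 RNA polymerase III promoter drives the HIPK2-specific spacer joined to the Streptococcus pyogenes gRNA scaffold. A separate EF-1α promoter, with its intron A, drives puromycin N-acetyltransferase for selection of transduced mammalian cells. A WPRE downstream of this gene enhances transcript expression.

The plasmid does not encode Cas9, so it is meant to be used with a separate Cas9 vector such as lentiCas9-Blast or in cells that already express Cas9. According to the depositor, the guide was designed against two HIPK2 reference transcripts, and the construct belongs to a human kinome gRNA collection associated with work on optimized sgRNA design. Typical use is packaging into lentivirus for stable guide delivery and HIPK2 knockout in human cells.
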