Features (pLannotate 1.2.2; 29 found; start..end, strand, type, name):
     14..80      +  CDS            small t antigen (fragment): SV40 (simian virus 40) small t antigen
    106..317     +  promoter       EF-1α core promoter: core promoter for human elongation factor EF-1α
    318..1256    +  intron         EF-1α intron A: intron upstream of the start codon of human EF-1α
   1278..1877    +  CDS            PuroR (fragment): puromycin N-acetyltransferase; pac from Streptomyces; confers resistance to puromycin
   1893..2481    +  misc_feature   WPRE: woodchuck hepatitis virus posttranscriptional regulatory element
   2532..2551    +  misc_feature   cPPT/CTS (fragment): central polypurine tract and central termination sequence of HIV-1
   2553..2786    +  LTR            3' LTR (ΔU3): self-inactivating 3' long terminal repeat (LTR) from HIV-1
   2864..2985    +  polyA_signal   SV40 poly(A) signal: SV40 polyadenylation signal
   3025..3160    +  rep_origin     SV40 ori: SV40 origin of replication
   3181..3199    -  promoter       T7 promoter: promoter for bacteriophage T7 RNA polymerase
   3207..3362    +  CDS            lacZα (fragment): LacZα fragment of β-galactosidase; lacZ fragment
   3367..3795    +  rep_origin     f1 ori (sequence partly withheld): f1 bacteriophage origin of replication; arrow indicates direction of (+) strand synthesis
   3848..3952    +  promoter       AmpR promoter: bla
   3953..4813    +  CDS            AmpR: β-lactamase; bla; confers resistance to ampicillin, carbenicillin, and related antibiotics
   4984..5572    +  rep_origin     ori: high-copy-number ColE1/pMB1/pBR322/pUC origin of replication
   5755..5847    +  CDS            lacI (fragment): lac repressor; lacI; The lac repressor binds to the lac operator to inhibit transcription in E. coli. This inhibition can be relieved by adding lactose or isopropyl-β-D-thiogalactopyranoside (IPTG).
   5860..5881    +  protein_bind   CAP binding site: CAP binding activates transcription in the presence of cAMP. E. coli catabolite activator protein
   5896..5926    +  promoter       lac promoter: promoter for the E. coli lac operon
   5934..5950    +  protein_bind   lac operator: The lac repressor binds to the lac operator to inhibit transcription in E. coli. This inhibition can be relieved by adding lactose or isopropyl-β-D-thiogalactopyranoside (IPTG). lac repressor encoded by lacI
   5995..6013    +  promoter       T3 promoter: promoter for bacteriophage T3 RNA polymerase
   6041..6267    +  promoter       RSV promoter: Rous sarcoma virus enhancer/promoter
   6268..6448    +  LTR            5' LTR (truncated): truncated 5' long terminal repeat (LTR) from HIV-1
   6495..6620    +  misc_feature   HIV-1 Ψ: packaging signal of human immunodeficiency virus type 1
   6604..6967    +  CDS            HIV-1 gag (fragment): gag protein from human immunodeficiency virus 1; gag
   7113..7346    +  misc_feature   RRE: The Rev response element (RRE) of HIV-1 allows for Rev-dependent mRNA export from the nucleus to the cytoplasm.
   7723..7749    +  CDS            Rev (fragment): human immunodeficiency virus 1 (HIV-1) Rev protein; rev; enhances nuclear export of unspliced and incompletely spliced viral mRNAs
   7753..7993    +  promoter       U6 promoter: RNA polymerase III promoter for human U6 snRNA
   8023..8098    +  misc_RNA       gRNA scaffold: guide RNA scaffold for the Streptococcus pyogenes CRISPR/Cas9 system
   8154..8271    +  misc_feature   cPPT/CTS: central polypurine tract and central termination sequence of HIV-1
>Addgene plasmid #76749 | HIPK2 gRNA (BRDN0001148687) | addgene full sequence | sequence record 186430 | Addgene Assembled Sequence
CCCGGGTGCAAAGATGGATAAAGTTTTAAACAGAGAGGAATCTTTGCAGCTAATGGACCTTCTAGGTCTT
GAAAGGAGTGGGAATTGGCTCCGGTGCCCGTCAGTGGGCAGAGCGCACATCGCCCACAGTCCCCGAGAAG
TTGGGGGGAGGGGTCGGCAATTGATCCGGTGCCTAGAGAAGGTGGCGCGGGGTAAACTGGGAAAGTGATG
TCGTGTACTGGCTCCGCCTTTTTCCCGAGGGTGGGGGAGAACCGTATATAAGTGCAGTAGTCGCCGTGAA
CGTTCTTTTTCGCAACGGGTTTGCCGCCAGAACACAGGTAAGTGCCGTGTGTGGTTCCCGCGGGCCTGGC
CTCTTTACGGGTTATGGCCCTTGCGTGCCTTGAATTACTTCCACCTGGCTGCAGTACGTGATTCTTGATC
CCGAGCTTCGGGTTGGAAGTGGGTGGGAGAGTTCGAGGCCTTGCGCTTAAGGAGCCCCTTCGCCTCGTGC
TTGAGTTGAGGCCTGGCCTGGGCGCTGGGGCCGCCGCGTGCGAATCTGGTGGCACCTTCGCGCCTGTCTC
GCTGCTTTCGATAAGTCTCTAGCCATTTAAAATTTTTGATGACCTGCTGCGACGCTTTTTTTCTGGCAAG
ATAGTCTTGTAAATGCGGGCCAAGATCTGCACACTGGTATTTCGGTTTTTGGGGCCGCGGGCGGCGACGG
GGCCCGTGCGTCCCAGCGCACATGTTCGGCGAGGCGGGGCCTGCGAGCGCGGCCACCGAGAATCGGACGG
GGGTAGTCTCAAGCTGGCCGGCCTGCTCTGGTGCCTGGCCTCGCGCCGCCGTGTATCGCCCCGCCCTGGG
CGGCAAGGCTGGCCCGGTCGGCACCAGTTGCGTGAGCGGAAAGATGGCCGCTTCCCGGCCCTGCTGCAGG
GAGCTCAAAATGGAGGACGCGGCGCTCGGGAGAGCGGGCGGGTGAGTCACCCACACAAAGGAAAAGGGCC
TTTCCGTCCTCAGCCGTCGCTTCATGTGACTCCACGGAGTACCGGGCGCCGTCCAGGCACCTCGATTAGT
TCTCGAGCTTTTGGAGTACGTCGTCTTTAGGTTGGGGGGAGGGGTTTTATGCGATGGAGTTTCCCCACAC
TGAGTGGGTGGAGACTGAAGTTAGGCCAGCTTGGCACTTGATGTAATTCTCCTTGGAATTTGCCCTTTTT
GAGTTTGGATCTTGGTTCATTCTCAAGCCTCAGACAGTGGTTCAAAGTTTTTTTCTTCCATTTCAGGTGT
CGTGACGTACGGCCACCATGACCGAGTACAAGCCCACGGTGCGCCTCGCCACCCGCGACGACGTCCCCAG
GGCCGTACGCACCCTCGCCGCCGCGTTCGCCGACTACCCCGCCACGCGCCACACCGTCGATCCGGACCGC
CACATCGAGCGGGTCACCGAGCTGCAAGAACTCTTCCTCACGCGCGTCGGGCTCGACATCGGCAAGGTGT
GGGTCGCGGACGACGGCGCCGCCGTGGCGGTCTGGACCACGCCGGAGAGCGTCGAAGCGGGGGCGGTGTT
CGCCGAGATCGGCCCGCGCATGGCCGAGTTGAGCGGTTCCCGGCTGGCCGCGCAGCAACAGATGGAAGGC
CTCCTGGCGCCGCACCGGCCCAAGGAGCCCGCGTGGTTCCTGGCCACCGTCGGAGTCTCGCCCGACCACC
AGGGCAAGGGTCTGGGCAGCGCCGTCGTGCTCCCCGGAGTGGAGGCGGCCGAGCGCGCCGGGGTGCCCGC
CTTCCTGGAGACCTCCGCGCCCCGCAACCTCCCCTTCTACGAGCGGCTCGGCTTCACCGTCACCGCCGAC
GTCGAGGTGCCCGAAGGACCGCGCACCTGGTGCATGACCCGCAAGCCCGGTGCCTGAACGCGTTAAGTCG
ACAATCAACCTCTGGATTACAAAATTTGTGAAAGATTGACTGGTATTCTTAACTATGTTGCTCCTTTTAC
GCTATGTGGATACGCTGCTTTAATGCCTTTGTATCATGCTATTGCTTCCCGTATGGCTTTCATTTTCTCC
TCCTTGTATAAATCCTGGTTGCTGTCTCTTTATGAGGAGTTGTGGCCCGTTGTCAGGCAACGTGGCGTGG
TGTGCACTGTGTTTGCTGACGCAACCCCCACTGGTTGGGGCATTGCCACCACCTGTCAGCTCCTTTCCGG
GACTTTCGCTTTCCCCCTCCCTATTGCCACGGCGGAACTCATCGCCGCCTGCCTTGCCCGCTGCTGGACA
GGGGCTCGGCTGTTGGGCACTGACAATTCCGTGGTGTTGTCGGGGAAATCATCGTCCTTTCCTTGGCTGC
TCGCCTGTGTTGCCACCTGGATTCTGCGCGGGACGTCCTTCTGCTACGTCCCTTCGGCCCTCAATCCAGC
GGACCTTCCTTCCCGCGGCCTGCTGCCGGCTCTGCGGCCTCTTCCGCGTCTTCGCCTTCGCCCTCAGACG
AGTCGGATCTCCCTTTGGGCCGCCTCCCCGCGTCGACTTTAAGACCAATGACTTACAAGGCAGCTGTAGA
TCTTAGCCACTTTTTAAAAGAAAAGGGGGGACTGGAAGGGCTAATTCACTCCCAACGAAGACAAGATCTG
CTTTTTGCTTGTACTGGGTCTCTCTGGTTAGACCAGATCTGAGCCTGGGAGCTCTCTGGCTAACTAGGGA
ACCCACTGCTTAAGCCTCAATAAAGCTTGCCTTGAGTGCTTCAAGTAGTGTGTGCCCGTCTGTTGTGTGA
CTCTGGTAACTAGAGATCCCTCAGACCCTTTTAGTCAGTGTGGAAAATCTCTAGCAGTACGTATAGTAGT
TCATGTCATCTTATTATTCAGTATTTATAACTTGCAAAGAAATGAATATCAGAGAGTGAGAGGAACTTGT
TTATTGCAGCTTATAATGGTTACAAATAAAGCAATAGCATCACAAATTTCACAAATAAAGCATTTTTTTC
ACTGCATTCTAGTTGTGGTTTGTCCAAACTCATCAATGTATCTTATCATGTCTGGCTCTAGCTATCCCGC
CCCTAACTCCGCCCATCCCGCCCCTAACTCCGCCCAGTTCCGCCCATTCTCCGCCCCATGGCTGACTAAT
TTTTTTTATTTATGCAGAGGCCGAGGCCGCCTCGGCCTCTGAGCTATTCCAGAAGTAGTGAGGAGGCTTT
TTTGGAGGCCTAGGGACGTACCCAATTCGCCCTATAGTGAGTCGTATTACGCGCGCTCACTGGCCGTCGT
TTTACAACGTCGTGACTGGGAAAACCCTGGCGTTACCCAACTTAATCGCCTTGCAGCACATCCCCCTTTC
GCCAGCTGGCGTAATAGCGAAGAGGCCCGCACCGATCGCCCTTCCCAACAGTTGCGCAGCCTGAATGGCG
AATGGG
[124 nt withheld, positions 3367-3490]
C
[91 nt withheld, positions 3492-3582]
A
[49 nt withheld, positions 3584-3632]
CCTTTGACGTTGGAGTCCACGTTCTTT
[37 nt withheld, positions 3660-3696]
ACCCTATCTCGGTCTATTCTTTTGATTTATAAGGGATTTTGCCGATTTCGGCCTATTGGTTAAAAAATGA
GCTGATTTAACAAAAATTTAACGCGAATTTTAACAAAATATTAACGCTTACAATTTAGGTGGCACTTTTC
GGGGAAATGTGCGCGGAACCCCTATTTGTTTATTTTTCTAAATACATTCAAATATGTATCCGCTCATGAG
ACAATAACCCTGATAAATGCTTCAATAATATTGAAAAAGGAAGAGTATGAGTATTCAACATTTCCGTGTC
GCCCTTATTCCCTTTTTTGCGGCATTTTGCCTTCCTGTTTTTGCTCACCCAGAAACGCTGGTGAAAGTAA
AAGATGCTGAAGATCAGTTGGGTGCACGAGTGGGTTACATCGAACTGGATCTCAACAGCGGTAAGATCCT
TGAGAGTTTTCGCCCCGAAGAACGTTTTCCAATGATGAGCACTTTTAAAGTTCTGCTATGTGGCGCGGTA
TTATCCCGTATTGACGCCGGGCAAGAGCAACTCGGTCGCCGCATACACTATTCTCAGAATGACTTGGTTG
AGTACTCACCAGTCACAGAAAAGCATCTTACGGATGGCATGACAGTAAGAGAATTATGCAGTGCTGCCAT
AACCATGAGTGATAACACTGCGGCCAACTTACTTCTGACAACGATCGGAGGACCGAAGGAGCTAACCGCT
TTTTTGCACAACATGGGGGATCATGTAACTCGCCTTGATCGTTGGGAACCGGAGCTGAATGAAGCCATAC
CAAACGACGAGCGTGACACCACGATGCCTGTAGCAATGGCAACAACGTTGCGCAAACTATTAACTGGCGA
ACTACTTACTCTAGCTTCCCGGCAACAATTAATAGACTGGATGGAGGCGGATAAAGTTGCAGGACCACTT
CTGCGCTCGGCCCTTCCGGCTGGCTGGTTTATTGCTGATAAATCTGGAGCCGGTGAGCGTGGGTCTCGCG
GTATCATTGCAGCACTGGGGCCAGATGGTAAGCCCTCCCGTATCGTAGTTATCTACACGACGGGGAGTCA
GGCAACTATGGATGAACGAAATAGACAGATCGCTGAGATAGGTGCCTCACTGATTAAGCATTGGTAACTG
TCAGACCAAGTTTACTCATATATACTTTAGATTGATTTAAAACTTCATTTTTAATTTAAAAGGATCTAGG
TGAAGATCCTTTTTGATAATCTCATGACCAAAATCCCTTAACGTGAGTTTTCGTTCCACTGAGCGTCAGA
CCCCGTAGAAAAGATCAAAGGATCTTCTTGAGATCCTTTTTTTCTGCGCGTAATCTGCTGCTTGCAAACA
AAAAAACCACCGCTACCAGCGGTGGTTTGTTTGCCGGATCAAGAGCTACCAACTCTTTTTCCGAAGGTAA
CTGGCTTCAGCAGAGCGCAGATACCAAATACTGTTCTTCTAGTGTAGCCGTAGTTAGGCCACCACTTCAA
GAACTCTGTAGCACCGCCTACATACCTCGCTCTGCTAATCCTGTTACCAGTGGCTGCTGCCAGTGGCGAT
AAGTCGTGTCTTACCGGGTTGGACTCAAGACGATAGTTACCGGATAAGGCGCAGCGGTCGGGCTGAACGG
GGGGTTCGTGCACACAGCCCAGCTTGGAGCGAACGACCTACACCGAACTGAGATACCTACAGCGTGAGCT
ATGAGAAAGCGCCACGCTTCCCGAAGGGAGAAAGGCGGACAGGTATCCGGTAAGCGGCAGGGTCGGAACA
GGAGAGCGCACGAGGGAGCTTCCAGGGGGAAACGCCTGGTATCTTTATAGTCCTGTCGGGTTTCGCCACC
TCTGACTTGAGCGTCGATTTTTGTGATGCTCGTCAGGGGGGCGGAGCCTATGGAAAAACGCCAGCAACGC
GGCCTTTTTACGGTTCCTGGCCTTTTGCTGGCCTTTTGCTCACATGTTCTTTCCTGCGTTATCCCCTGAT
TCTGTGGATAACCGTATTACCGCCTTTGAGTGAGCTGATACCGCTCGCCGCAGCCGAACGACCGAGCGCA
GCGAGTCAGTGAGCGAGGAAGCGGAAGAGCGCCCAATACGCAAACCGCCTCTCCCCGCGCGTTGGCCGAT
TCATTAATGCAGCTGGCACGACAGGTTTCCCGACTGGAAAGCGGGCAGTGAGCGCAACGCAATTAATGTG
AGTTAGCTCACTCATTAGGCACCCCAGGCTTTACACTTTATGCTTCCGGCTCGTATGTTGTGTGGAATTG
TGAGCGGATAACAATTTCACACAGGAAACAGCTATGACCATGATTACGCCAAGCGCGCAATTAACCCTCA
CTAAAGGGAACAAAAGCTGGAGCTGCAAGCTTAATGTAGTCTTATGCAATACTCTTGTAGTCTTGCAACA
TGGTAACGATGAGTTAGCAACATGCCTTACAAGGAGAGAAAAAGCACCGTGCATGCCGATTGGTGGAAGT
AAGGTGGTACGATCGTGCCTTATTAGGAAGGCAACAGACGGGTCTGACATGGATTGGACGAACCACTGAA
TTGCCGCATTGCAGAGATATTGTATTTAAGTGCCTAGCTCGATACATAAACGGGTCTCTCTGGTTAGACC
AGATCTGAGCCTGGGAGCTCTCTGGCTAACTAGGGAACCCACTGCTTAAGCCTCAATAAAGCTTGCCTTG
AGTGCTTCAAGTAGTGTGTGCCCGTCTGTTGTGTGACTCTGGTAACTAGAGATCCCTCAGACCCTTTTAG
TCAGTGTGGAAAATCTCTAGCAGTGGCGCCCGAACAGGGACTTGAAAGCGAAAGGGAAACCAGAGGAGCT
CTCTCGACGCAGGACTCGGCTTGCTGAAGCGCGCACGGCAAGAGGCGAGGGGCGGCGACTGGTGAGTACG
CCAAAAATTTTGACTAGCGGAGGCTAGAAGGAGAGAGATGGGTGCGAGAGCGTCAGTATTAAGCGGGGGA
GAATTAGATCGCGATGGGAAAAAATTCGGTTAAGGCCAGGGGGAAAGAAAAAATATAAATTAAAACATAT
AGTATGGGCAAGCAGGGAGCTAGAACGATTCGCAGTTAATCCTGGCCTGTTAGAAACATCAGAAGGCTGT
AGACAAATACTGGGACAGCTACAACCATCCCTTCAGACAGGATCAGAAGAACTTAGATCATTATATAATA
CAGTAGCAACCCTCTATTGTGTGCATCAAAGGATAGAGATAAAAGACACCAAGGAAGCTTTAGACAAGAT
AGAGGAAGAGCAAAACAAAAGTAAGACCACCGCACAGCAAGCGGCCGCTGATCTTCAGACCTGGAGGAGG
AGATATGAGGGACAATTGGAGAAGTGAATTATATAAATATAAAGTAGTAAAAATTGAACCATTAGGAGTA
GCACCCACCAAGGCAAAGAGAAGAGTGGTGCAGAGAGAAAAAAGAGCAGTGGGAATAGGAGCTTTGTTCC
TTGGGTTCTTGGGAGCAGCAGGAAGCACTATGGGCGCAGCGTCAATGACGCTGACGGTACAGGCCAGACA
ATTATTGTCTGGTATAGTGCAGCAGCAGAACAATTTGCTGAGGGCTATTGAGGCGCAACAGCATCTGTTG
CAACTCACAGTCTGGGGCATCAAGCAGCTCCAGGCAAGAATCCTGGCTGTGGAAAGATACCTAAAGGATC
AACAGCTCCTGGGGATTTGGGGTTGCTCTGGAAAACTCATTTGCACCACTGCTGTGCCTTGGAATGCTAG
TTGGAGTAATAAATCTCTGGAACAGATTTGGAATCACACGACCTGGATGGAGTGGGACAGAGAAATTAAC
AATTACACAAGCTTAATACACTCCTTAATTGAAGAATCGCAAAACCAGCAAGAAAAGAATGAACAAGAAT
TATTGGAATTAGATAAATGGGCAAGTTTGTGGAATTGGTTTAACATAACAAATTGGCTGTGGTATATAAA
ATTATTCATAATGATAGTAGGAGGCTTGGTAGGTTTAAGAATAGTTTTTGCTGTACTTTCTATAGTGAAT
AGAGTTAGGCAGGGATATTCACCATTATCGTTTCAGACCCACCTCCCAACCCCGAGGGGACCCAGAGAGG
GCCTATTTCCCATGATTCCTTCATATTTGCATATACGATACAAGGCTGTTAGAGAGATAATTAGAATTAA
TTTGACTGTAAACACAAAGATATTAGTACAAAATACGTGACGTAGAAAGTAATAATTTCTTGGGTAGTTT
GCAGTTTTAAAATTATGTTTTAAAATGGACTATCATATGCTTACCGTAACTTGAAAGTATTTCGATTTCT
TGGCTTTATATATCTTGTGGAAAGGACGAAACACCGTAAACCAAGGATGATCTCAGGTTTTAGAGCTAGA
AATAGCAAGTTAAAATAAGGCTAGTCCGTTATCAACTTGAAAAAGTGGCACCGAGTCGGTGCTTTTTTAA
GCTTGGCGTAACTAGATCTTGAGACAAATGGCAGTATTCATCCACAATTTTAAAAGAAAAGGGGGGATTG
GGGGGTACAGTGCAGGGGAAAGAATAGTAGACATAATAGCAACAGACATACAAACTAAAGAATTACAAAA
ACAAATTACAAAAATTCAAAATTTTCGGGTTTATTACAGGGACAGCAGAGATCCACTTTGGCGCCGGCTC
GAGGGGG
