>Addgene plasmid #76749 | HIPK2 gRNA (BRDN0001148687) | depositor partial sequence | sequence record 144209 | Target Sequence
TAAACCAAGGATGATCTCAG
