>Addgene plasmid #76749 | HIPK2 gRNA (BRDN0001148687) | addgene partial sequence | sequence record 186429 | hU6-F
GTAGAAAGTAATAATTTCTTGGGTAGTTTGCAGTTTTAAAATTATGTTTTAAAATGGACTATCATATGCT
TACCGTAACTTGAAAGTATTTCGATTTCTTGGCTTTATATATCTTGTGGAAAGGACGAAACACCGTAAAC
CAAGGATGATCTCAGGTTTTAGAGCTAGAAATAGCAAGTTAAAATAAGGCTAGTCCGTTATCAACTTGAA
AAAGTGGCACCGAGTCGGTGCTTTTTTAAGCTTGGCGTAACTAGATCTTGAGACAAATGGCAGTATTCAT
CCACAATTTTAAAAGAAAAGGGGGGATTGGGGGGTACAGTGCAGGGGAAAGAATAGTAGACATAATAGCA
ACAGACATACAAACTAAAGAATTACAAAAACAAATTACAAAAATTCAAAATTTTCGGGTTTATTACAGGG
ACAGCAGAGATCCACTTTGGCGCCGGCTCGAGGGGGCCCGGGTGCAAAGATGGATAAAGTTTTAAACAGA
GAGGAATCTTTGCAGCTAATGGACCTTCTAGGTCTTGAAAGGAGTGGGAATTGGCTCCGGTGCCCGTCAG
TGGGCAGAGC
